Addgene plasmid #16322: xfz8N/pCS2+
Depositing lab: Peter Klein. Depositing organization: University of Pennsylvania. Publication: Frizzled-8 is expressed in the Spemann organizer and plays a role in early morphogenesis. Deardorff MA, Tan C, Conrad LJ, Klein PS. Development. 1998 Jul . 125(14):2687-700. PubMed 9636083.
Backbone
  Vector backbone: pCS2+
  Backbone size w/o insert (bp): 4095
  Vector type: Vertebrate expression
Growth in bacteria
  Bacterial resistance: Ampicillin, 100 μg/mL
  Growth temperature: 37°C
  Growth strain: DH5alpha
  Copy number: High Copy
Gene/Insert
  Gene/Insert name: frizzled-8 (alt names: xfz8N; Nxfz8; N8)
  Species: X. laevis (frog)
  Insert size (bp): 730
  Mutation: Extracellular ligand binding domain of frizzled-8. Secreted wnt inhibitor.
  Entrez Gene: fzd8.S (a.k.a. XELAEV_18032854mg, FZD8, Fz-8, frizzled8, fz8, fzd8-a, fzd8-b, xfz8)
  Cloning method: Restriction Enzyme; 5′ cloning site EcoRI (not destroyed); 3′ cloning site XhoI (destroyed during cloning)
  Sequencing primers: 5′ SP6
Terms and licenses: Academic/Nonprofit Terms; Industry Terms: Not Available to Industry
Depositor comments: This construct contains the amino terminus of xfz8, which includes the signal sequence, cysteine-rich domain (CRD) and the linker region. It terminates just before the first transmembrane region. This plasmid does not contain a myc tag and is potent at causing enlarged cement gland and shortened axes. This construct was generated by removing a ClaI-XhoI fragment from Nxfz8/CS2MT. For sense transcripts, cut with NotI.
How to cite: xfz8N/pCS2+ was a gift from Peter Klein (Addgene plasmid # 16322 ; http://n2t.net/addgene:16322 ; RRID:Addgene_16322)
