[The description below was written by a language model from this plasmid's Addgene catalogue record.]
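Description:
xfz8N/pCS2+ is a vertebrate expression plasmid built on the pCS2+ backbone (about 4.1 kb without insert), carrying a roughly 730 bp fragment of Xenopus laevis frizzled-8 (fzd8.S). It is maintained in E. coli as a high-copy plasmid under ampicillin selection. No feature table accompanies the record, so the regulatory elements are not itemised. However, pCS2+ is a standard vector that generally provides a strong CMV-derived promoter for expression in vertebrate cells and embryos, together with an upstream SP6 phage promoter for in vitro transcription. This fits the listing of SP6 as the 5′ sequencing primer and the depositor's note that sense transcripts are produced from NotI-linearised template.

The insert encodes only the amino-terminal, extracellular part of the receptor: the signal sequence, the cysteine-rich domain (CRD) that binds Wnt ligand, and the linker region. It ends just before the first transmembrane segment. Without a membrane anchor or signalling portion, the product is secreted and is described as a Wnt inhibitor. The fragment sits between an intact EcoRI site at the 5′ end and an XhoI site that was destroyed during cloning. The plasmid was derived from a myc-tagged parent (Nxfz8/CS2MT) by removing a ClaI–XhoI fragment, so this version has no myc tag.

The depositor reports that it is potent at producing enlarged cement glands and shortened body axes. This points to its use in Xenopus embryos as a tool for blocking Wnt/frizzled signalling, in studies of frizzled-8 function in the Spemann organizer and early morphogenesis.
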