>Addgene plasmid #16322 | xfz8N/pCS2+ | addgene partial sequence | sequence record 104207 | CMV-F 5'-CGCAAATGGGCGGTAGGCGTG-3'
ACCGCCATTCTGCCTGGGGACGTCGGAGCAAGCTTGATTTAGGTGACACTATAGAATACAAGCTACTTGT
TCTTTTTGCAGGATCCGAATTCCTAGGTATGGAGTGTCCGTATCTGTCGCTGCTGCTGCTCGTGCTCGTG
TCGGGGCTTCAGGGATCTCAAAGCGCCGCGGCCAAGGAACTGTCCTGCCAAGAGATCACGGTCCCCCTGT
GCAAAGACATCGGCTACAACTACACGTACATGCCCAACCAGTTCAACCACGACACGCAGGACGAGGCCGG
GATGGAGGTGCATCAGTTCTGGCCGCTGGTCGTTATTCACTGCTCCCCGGACCTCAAGTTCTTCCTGTGC
AGCATGTACACCCCCATCTGCCTGGAGGACTACAAGAAGCCGCTGCCCCCGTGTCGGAGCGTGTGTGAGC
GGGCGCGGGCTGGTTGTGCCCCTCTCATGCGTCAGTACGGCTTCGCTTGGCCGGATCGCATGCGATGTGA
TCGTCTGCCCGAGCAAAGCAACCCGGACACCCTGTGTATGGACTACTACAACCGGACTGAGCAGACTACC
GCCGCCCCCAGTCACCCGGAGCCCCCCAAACCCCCGGCCAGGTCGGTTCCTAAAAGCAGGACACGTGCGG
AGCCTCCGCGGAGCAGATCCCGGGCCCCTGGGTGCGAGTCAGGCTGCCAGTGCCGGGCCCCTATGGTGCA
GGTTTCTAACGAGCGACACCCCCTGTACAACCGGGTCAGGACCGGCCAGACCCCCAACTGTGCGATGCCC
TGTCACAACCCCTTCTTCAGCCCAGAGGAGAGAACCTTCAATCGTCGAGCCTCTAGAACTATAGTGAGTC
GTATTACGTAGATCCAGACATGATAAGATACATTGATGAGTTTGGACAAACCACAACTAGAATGCAGTGA
AAAAAATGCTTTATTTGTGAAATTTGTGATGCTATTGCTTTATTTGTAACCATTATAAGCTGCAATAAAC
A
