>Addgene plasmid #16322 | xfz8N/pCS2+ | addgene partial sequence | sequence record 104208 | ColEterm 5'-agctgataccgctcgccgcagccgaacg-3'
GTGAGCGAGGAAGCGGAAGAGCGCCCAATACGCAAACCGCCTCTCCCCGCGCGTTGGCCGATTCATTAAT
GCAGCTGGCACGACAGGTTTCCCGACTGGAAAGCGGGCAGTGAGCGCAACGCAATTAATGTGAGTTAGCT
CACTCATTAGGCACCCCAGGCTTTACACTTTATGCTCCCGGCTCGTATGTTGTGTGGAATTGTGAGCGGA
TAACAATTTCACACAGGAAACAGCTATGACCATGATTACGCCAAGCGCGCAATTAACCCTCACTAAAGGG
AACAAAAGCTGGGTACCGGGCCCAATGCATTGGCGCCGCGGCCGCGAATTAAAAAACCTCCCACACCTCC
CCCTGAACCTGAAACATAAAATGAATGCAATTGTTGTTGTTAACTTGTTTATTGCAGCTTATAATGGTTA
CAAATAAAGCAATAGCATCACAAATTTCACAAATAAAGCATTTTTTTCACTGCATTCTAGTTGTGGTTTG
TCCAAACTCATCAATGTATCTTATCATGTCTGGATCTACGTAATACGACTCACTATAGTTCTAGAGGCTC
GACGATTGAAGGTTCTCTCCTCTGGGCTGAAGAAGGGGTTGTGACAGGGCATCGCACAGTTGGGGGTCTG
GCCGGTCCTGACCCGGTTGTACAGGGGGTGTCGCTCGTTAGAAACCTGCACCATAGGGGCCCGGCACTGG
CAGCCTGACTCGCACCCAGGGGCCCGGGATCTGCTCCGCGGAGGCTCCGCACGTGTCCTGCTTTTAGGAA
CCGACCTGGCCGGGGGTTTGGGGGGCTCCGGGTGACTGGGGGCGGCGGTAGTCTGCTCAGTCCGGTTGTA
GTAGTCCATACACAGGGTGTCCGGGTTGCTTTGCTCGGGCAGACGATCACATCGCATGCGATCCGG
